Addgene plasmid #184889: pMRX-IZ-ANXA2-mRuby3
Purpose: Stable expression of ANXA2-mRuby3 (Annexin A2-mRuby3) in mammalian cells
Depositing lab: Noboru Mizushima. Publication: Annexins A1 and A2 are recruited to larger lysosomal injuries independently of ESCRTs to promote repair. Yim WW, Yamamoto H, Mizushima N. FEBS Lett. 2022 Mar 11. doi: 10.1002/1873-3468.14329. PubMed 35274304.
Backbone
  Vector backbone: pMRX-IZ
  Vector type: Mammalian Expression
  Selectable markers: Zeocin
Growth in bacteria
  Bacterial resistance: Ampicillin, 100 μg/mL
  Growth temperature: 37°C
  Growth strain: DH5alpha
  Copy number: Unknown
Gene/Insert
  Gene/Insert name: ANXA2 (alt name: Annexin A2)
  Species: H. sapiens (human)
  Insert size (bp): 1071
  Entrez Gene: ANXA2 (a.k.a. ANX2, ANX2L4, CAL1H, HEL-S-270, LIP2, LPC2, LPC2D, P36, PAP-IV)
  Tag / fusion protein: mRuby3 (C terminal on insert)
Terms and licenses: Academic/Nonprofit Terms; Industry Terms: Not Available to Industry
How to cite: pMRX-IZ-ANXA2-mRuby3 was a gift from Noboru Mizushima (Addgene plasmid # 184889 ; http://n2t.net/addgene:184889 ; RRID:Addgene_184889)
