[The description below was written by a language model from this plasmid's Addgene catalogue record and pLannotate feature annotations shown in this document.]
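Description:
pMRX-IZ-ANXA2-mRuby3 is a Moloney murine leukemia virus (MMLV)-based retroviral vector built on the pMRX-IZ backbone for stable expression of human annexin A2 fused to a red fluorescent protein in mammalian cells. The catalogue lists it simply as a mammalian expression vector, but the annotated features show a gammaretroviral transfer architecture. A CMV enhancer joined to an LTR fragment forms a hybrid 5' LTR that would drive transcription of the viral genome in packaging cells. This is followed by the MMLV Ψ packaging signal, a truncated gag segment lacking its start codon, and a pol region that supplies a splice acceptor. An MMLV LTR closes the cassette at the 3' end. In bacteria the plasmid is maintained through a high-copy ColE1/pUC-type origin and an ampicillin resistance gene with its own bla promoter. A short lacI fragment is also annotated and appears to be a backbone remnant.

The payload is a bicistronic unit. The ANXA2 coding sequence is fused at its C terminus to mRuby3, a constitutively fluorescent red protein. An EMCV IRES then directs translation of the Sh ble gene (BleoR) from the same transcript. Because the fusion protein and the resistance marker share one mRNA, Zeocin selection enriches for transduced cells that also express ANXA2-mRuby3. No separate internal promoter is annotated, so expression presumably depends on LTR-driven transcription.

Annexin A2 is a calcium-regulated, phospholipid-binding membrane protein. The associated publication studied recruitment of annexins A1 and A2 to larger lysosomal injuries and their role in repair. This suggests the construct is used to generate stable cell lines for live fluorescence imaging of annexin A2 localisation.
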