Features (pLannotate 1.2.2; 15 found; start..end, strand, type, name):
      1..380     +  enhancer       CMV enhancer: human cytomegalovirus immediate early enhancer
    381..676     +  LTR            3' LTR (ΔU3) (fragment): self-inactivating 3' long terminal repeat (LTR) from Moloney murine leukemia virus
    739..1096    +  misc_feature   MMLV Ψ: packaging signal of Moloney murine leukemia virus (MMLV)
   1161..1577    +  CDS            gag (truncated): truncated Moloney murine leukemia virus (MMLV) gag gene lacking the start codon
   1587..1961    +  misc_feature   pol region: Moloney murine leukemia virus (MMLV) pol region containing the splice acceptor site
   2051..3067    +  CDS            ANXA2: ANXA2_HUMAN - Also known as ANX2, ANX2L4, CAL1H, LPC2D. Experimental evidence at protein level: Swiss-Prot protein existence level 1. Calcium-regulated membrane-binding protein whose affinity for calcium is greatly enhanced by anionic phospholipids. It binds two calcium ions with high affinity. May be involved in heat-stress response. Inhibits PCSK9-enhanced LDLR degradation, probably reduces PCSK9 protein levels via a translational mechanism but also competes with LDLR for binding with PCSK9 (PubMed:18799458, PubMed:24808179, PubMed:22848640). From Homo sapiens (Human).
   3098..3805    +  CDS            mRuby3: mRuby3 is a basic (constitutively fluorescent) red fluorescent protein published in 2016, derived from Entacmaea quadricolor. It has low acid sensitivity.
   3843..4418    +  misc_feature   IRES2: internal ribosome entry site (IRES) of the encephalomyocarditis virus (EMCV)
   4425..4799    +  CDS            BleoR: antibiotic-binding protein; Sh ble from Streptoalloteichus hindustanus; confers resistance to bleomycin, phleomycin, and Zeocin™
   4907..5028    +  LTR            3' LTR (ΔU3) (fragment): self-inactivating 3' long terminal repeat (LTR) from Moloney murine leukemia virus
   5029..5498    +  LTR            LTR: long terminal repeat from Moloney murine leukemia virus
   5564..5616    -  CDS            lacI (fragment): lac repressor; lacI; The lac repressor binds to the lac operator to inhibit transcription in E. coli. This inhibition can be relieved by adding lactose or isopropyl-β-D-thiogalactopyranoside (IPTG).
   5799..6387    -  rep_origin     ori: high-copy-number ColE1/pMB1/pBR322/pUC origin of replication
   6551..7411    -  CDS            AmpR: β-lactamase; bla; confers resistance to ampicillin, carbenicillin, and related antibiotics
   7412..7516    -  promoter       AmpR promoter: bla
>Addgene plasmid #184889 | pMRX-IZ-ANXA2-mRuby3 | addgene full sequence | sequence record 364034 | Addgene NGS Result
GACATTGATTATTGACTAGTTATTAATAGTAATCAATTACGGGGTCATTAGTTCATAGCCCATATATGGA
GTTCCGCGTTACATAACTTACGGTAAATGGCCCGCCTGGCTGACCGCCCAACGACCCCCGCCCATTGACG
TCAATAATGACGTATGTTCCCATAGTAACGCCAATAGGGACTTTCCATTGACGTCAATGGGTGGAGTATT
TACGGTAAACTGCCCACTTGGCAGTACATCAAGTGTATCATATGCCAAGTACGCCCCCTATTGACGTCAA
TGACGGTAAATGGCCCGCCTGGCATTATGCCCAGTACATGACCTTATGGGACTTTCCTACTTGGCAGTAC
ATCTACGTATTAGTCATCGCTATTACCATGCTAGAGAACCATCAGATGTTTCCAGGGTGCCCCAAGGACC
TGAAATGACCCTGTGCCTTATTTGAACTAACCAATCAGTTCGCTTCTCGCTTCTGTTCGCGCGCTTCTGC
TCCCCGAGCTCAATAAAAGAGCCCACAACCCCTCACTCGGCGCGCCAGTCCTCCGATTGACTGAGTCGCC
CGGGTACCCGTGTATCCAATAAACCCTCTTGCAGTTGCATCCGACTTGTGGTCTCGCTGTTCCTTGGGAG
GGTCTCCTCTGAGTGATTGACTACCCGTCAGCGGGGGTCTTTCATTTGGGGGCTCGTCCGGGATCGGGAG
ACCCCTGCCCAGGGACCACCGACCCACCACCGGGAGGTAAGCTGGCCAGCAACTTATCTGTGTCTGTCCG
ATTGTCTAGTGTCTATGACTGATTTTATGCGCCTGCGTCGGTACTAGTTAGCTAACTAGCTCTGTATCTG
GCGGACCCGTGGTGGAACTGACGAGTTCGGAACACCCGGCCGCAACCCTGGGAGACGTCCCAGGGACTTC
GGGGGCCGTTTTTGTGGCCCGACCTGAGTCCAAAAATCCCGATCGTTTTGGACTCTTTGGTGCACCCCCC
TTAGAGGAGGGATATGTGGTTCTGGTAGGAGACGAGAACCTAAAACAGTTCCCGCCTCCGTCTGAATTTT
TGCTTTCGGTTTGGGACCGAAGCCGCGCCGCGCGTCTTGTCTGCTGCAGCATCGTTCTGTGTTGTCTCTG
TCTGACTGTGTTTCTGTATTTGTCTGAAAATATGGGCCCGGGCCAGACTGTTACCACTCCCTTAAGTTTG
ACCTTAGGTCACTGGAAAGATGTCGAGCGGATCGCTCACAACCAGTCGGTAGATGTCAAGAAGAGACGTT
GGGTTACCTTCTGCTCTGCAGAATGGCCAACCTTTAACGTCGGATGGCCGCGAGACGGCACCTTTAACCG
AGACCTCATCACCCAGGTTAAGATCAAGGTCTTTTCACCTGGCCCGCATGGACACCCAGACCAGGTCCCC
TACATCGTGACCTGGGAAGCCTTGGCTTTTGACCCCCCTCCCTGGGTCAAGCCCTTTGTACACCCTAAGC
CTCCGCCTCCTCTTCCTCCATCCGCCCCGTCTCTCCCCCTTGAACCTCCTCGTTCGACCCCGCCTCGATC
CTCCCTTTATCCAGCCCTCACTCCTTCTCTAGGCGCCCCCATATGGCCATATGAGATCTTATATGGGGCA
CCCCCGCCCCTTGTAAACTTCCCTGACCCTGACATGACAAGAGTTACTAACAGCCCCTCTCTCCAAGCTC
ACTTACAGGCTCTCTACTTAGTCCAGCACGAAGTCTGGAGACCTCTGGCGGCAGCCTACCAAGAACAACT
GGACCGACCGGTGGTACCTCACCCTTACCGAGTCGGCGACACAGTGTGGGTCCGCCGACACCAGACTAAG
AACCTAGAACCTCGCTGGAAAGGACCTTACACAGTCCTGCTGACCACCCCCACCGCCCTCAAAGTAGACG
GCATCGCAGCTTGGATACACGCCGCCCACGTGAAGGCTGCCGACCCCGGGGGTGGACCATCCTCTAGACT
GCCGGATCTGCCATCGATATAAAGCTTAAAGGATCCATGGGCCGCCAGCTAGCGGGGTGCGGAGACGCTG
GGAAGAAGGCTTCCTTCAAAATGTCTACTGTTCACGAAATCCTGTGCAAGCTCAGCTTGGAGGGTGATCA
CTCTACACCCCCAAGTGCATATGGGTCTGTCAAAGCCTATACTAACTTTGATGCTGAGCGGGATGCTTTG
AACATTGAAACAGCCATCAAGACCAAAGGTGTGGATGAGGTCACCATTGTCAACATTTTGACCAACCGCA
GCAATGCACAGAGACAGGATATTGCCTTCGCCTACCAGAGAAGGACCAAAAAGGAACTTGCATCAGCACT
GAAGTCAGCCTTATCTGGCCACCTGGAGACGGTGATTTTGGGCCTATTGAAGACACCTGCTCAGTATGAC
GCTTCTGAGCTAAAAGCTTCCATGAAGGGGCTGGGAACCGACGAGGACTCTCTCATTGAGATCATCTGCT
CCAGAACCAACCAGGAGCTGCAGGAAATTAACAGAGTCTACAAGGAAATGTACAAGACTGATCTGGAGAA
GGACATTATTTCGGACACATCTGGTGACTTCCGCAAGCTGATGGTTGCCCTGGCAAAGGGTAGAAGAGCA
GAGGATGGCTCTGTCATTGATTATGAACTGATTGACCAAGATGCTCGGGATCTCTATGACGCTGGAGTGA
AGAGGAAAGGAACTGATGTTCCCAAGTGGATCAGCATCATGACCGAGCGGAGCGTGCCCCACCTCCAGAA
AGTATTTGATAGGTACAAGAGTTACAGCCCTTATGACATGTTGGAAAGCATCAGGAAAGAGGTTAAAGGA
GACCTGGAAAATGCTTTCCTGAACCTGGTTCAGTGCATTCAGAACAAGCCCCTGTATTTTGCTGATCGGC
TGTATGACTCCATGAAGGGCAAGGGGACGCGAGATAAGGTCCTGATCAGAATCATGGTCTCCCGCAGTGA
AGTGGACATGTTGAAAATTAGGTCTGAATTCAAGAGAAAGTACGGCAAGTCCCTGTACTATTATATCCAG
CAAGACACTAAGGGCGACTACCAGAAAGCGCTGCTGTACCTGTGTGGTGGAGATGACGGATCCGGGAATT
CGGGCTCTGGTTCAGGCGTGAGCAAGGGCGAGGAGCTCATCAAGGAGAACATGCGGATGAAAGTCGTCAT
GGAAGGCTCTGTCAATGGGCACCAGTTCAAGTGTACCGGAGAAGGGGAAGGGCGTCCCTATGAAGGCGTA
CAAACCATGCGCATCAAAGTGATAGAGGGCGGGCCACTCCCTTTTGCCTTCGACATTCTGGCTACCTCCT
TCATGTATGGCAGTCGGACATTCATCAAGTATCCCGCAGACATTCCGGACTTCTTCAAACAGTCCTTTCC
AGAAGGCTTTACATGGGAGAGGGTGACTAGGTACGAAGATGGCGGAGTGGTTACTGTGACTCAGGACACG
TCATTGGAGGACGGAGAGCTGGTGTACAATGTGAAAGTACGCGGAGTGAACTTTCCCAGCAATGGTCCTG
TTATGCAGAAGAAAACCAAGGGTTGGGAACCCAATACGGAGATGATGTATCCAGCTGATGGTGGCCTGAG
GGGATACACAGACATAGCCCTGAAAGTCGATGGAGGTGGCCATCTGCACTGCAACTTTGTGACCACCTAC
AGAAGCAAGAAAACTGTGGGGAACATTAAGATGCCTGGAGTGCATGCAGTCGATCACAGACTTGAGAGAA
TCGAGGAGTCTGATAACGAGACATACGTGGTACAACGAGAAGTTGCCGTTGCGAAGTACAGCAATCTGGG
CGGGGGCATGGACGAGCTGTACAAGTAATGATTTCTCGAGAGCGGCCGCTACGTAAATTCCGCCCCCCCC
CCTAACGTTACTGGCCGAAGCCGCTTGGAATAAGGCCGGTGTGCGTTTGTCTATATGTTATTTTCCACCA
TATTGCCGTCTTTTGGCAATGTGAGGGCCCGGAAACCTGGCCCTGTCTTCTTGACGAGCATTCCTAGGGG
TCTTTCCCCTCTCGCCAAAGGAATGCAAGGTCTGTTGAATGTCGTGAAGGAAGCAGTTCCTCTGGAAGTT
TCTTGAAGACAAACAACGTCTGTAGCGACCCTTTGCAGGCAGCGGAACCCCCCACCTGGCGACAGGTGCC
TCTGCGGCCAAAAGCCACGTGTATAAGATACACCTGCAAAGGCGGCACAACCCCAGTGCCACGTTGTGAG
TTGGATAGTTGTGGAAAGAGTCAAATGGCTCTCCTCAAGCGTATTCAACAAGGGGCTGAAGGATGCCCAG
AAGGTACCCCATTGTATGGGATCTGATCTGGGGCCTCGGTGCACATGCTTTACATGTGTTTAGTCGAGGT
TAAAAAAACGTCTAGGCCCCCCGAACCACGGGGACGTGGTTTTCCTTTGAAAAACACGATGATAATATGG
CCACAACCGTCGACATGGCCAAGTTGACCAGTGCCGTTCCGGTGCTCACCGCGCGCGACGTCGCCGGAGC
GGTCGAGTTCTGGACCGACCGGCTCGGGTTCTCCCGGGACTTCGTGGAGGACGACTTCGCCGGTGTGGTC
CGGGACGACGTGACCCTGTTCATCAGCGCGGTCCAGGACCAGGTGGTGCCGGACAACACCCTGGCCTGGG
TGTGGGTGCGCGGCCTGGACGAGCTGTACGCCGAGTGGTCGGAGGTCGTGTCCACGAACTTCCGGGACGC
CTCCGGGCCGGCCATGACCGAGATCGGCGAGCAGCCGTGGGGGCGGGAGTTCGCCCTGCGCGACCCGGCC
GGCAACTGCGTGCACTTCGTGGCCGAGGAGCAGGACTGAGTCGACCGCCCGCCCCACGACCCGCAGCGCC
CGACCGAAAGGAGCGCACGACCCCATGGCTCGACGATAAAATAAAAGATTTTATTTAGTCTCCAGAAAAA
GGGGGGAATGAAAGACCCCACCTGTAGGTTTGGCAAGCTAGCTTAAGTAACGCCATTTTGCAAGGCATGG
AAAAATACATAACTGAGAATAGAGAAGTTCAGATCAAGGTCAGGAACAGATGGAACAGCTGAATATGGGC
CAAACAGGATATCTGTGGTAAGCAGTTCCTGCCCCGGCTCAGGGCCAAGAACAGATGGAACAGCTGAATA
TGGGCCAAACAGGATATCTGTGGTAAGCAGTTCCTGCCCCGGCTCAGGGCCAAGAACAGATGGTCCCCAG
ATGCGGTCCAGCCCTCAGCAGTTTCTAGAGAACCATCAGATGTTTCCAGGGTGCCCCAAGGACCTGAAAT
GACCCTGTGCCTTATTTGAACTAACCAATCAGTTCGCTTCTCGCTTCTGTTCGCGCGCTTCTGCTCCCCG
AGCTCAATAAAAGAGCCCACAACCCCTCACTCGGGGCGCCAGTCCTCCGATTGACTGAGTCGCCCGGGTA
CCCGTGTATCCAATAAACCCTCTTGCAGTTGCATCCGACTTGTGGTCTCGCTGTTCCTTGGGAGGGTCTC
CTCTGAGTGATTGACTACCCGTCAGCGGGGGTCTTTCACATGCAGCATGTATCAAAATTAATTTGGTTTT
TTTTCTTAAGTATTTACATTAAATGGCCATAGTTGCATTAATGAATCGGCCAACGCGCGGGGAGAGGCGG
TTTGCGTATTGGGCGCTCTTCCGCTTCCTCGCTCACTGACTCGCTGCGCTCGGTCGTTCGGCTGCGGCGA
GCGGTATCAGCTCACTCAAAGGCGGTAATACGGTTATCCACAGAATCAGGGGATAACGCAGGAAAGAACA
TGTGAGCAAAAGGCCAGCAAAAGGCCAGGAACCGTAAAAAGGCCGCGTTGCTGGCGTTTTTCCATAGGCT
CCGCCCCCCTGACGAGCATCACAAAAATCGACGCTCAAGTCAGAGGTGGCGAAACCCGACAGGACTATAA
AGATACCAGGCGTTTCCCCCTGGAAGCTCCCTCGTGCGCTCTCCTGTTCCGACCCTGCCGCTTACCGGAT
ACCTGTCCGCCTTTCTCCCTTCGGGAAGCGTGGCGCTTTCTCATAGCTCACGCTGTAGGTATCTCAGTTC
GGTGTAGGTCGTTCGCTCCAAGCTGGGCTGTGTGCACGAACCCCCCGTTCAGCCCGACCGCTGCGCCTTA
TCCGGTAACTATCGTCTTGAGTCCAACCCGGTAAGACACGACTTATCGCCACTGGCAGCAGCCACTGGTA
ACAGGATTAGCAGAGCGAGGTATGTAGGCGGTGCTACAGAGTTCTTGAAGTGGTGGCCTAACTACGGCTA
CACTAGAAGAACAGTATTTGGTATCTGCGCTCTGCTGAAGCCAGTTACCTTCGGAAAAAGAGTTGGTAGC
TCTTGATCCGGCAAACAAACCACCGCTGGTAGCGGTGGTTTTTTTGTTTGCAAGCAGCAGATTACGCGCA
GAAAAAAAGGATCTCAAGAAGATCCTTTGATCTTTTCTACGGGGTCTGACGCTCAGTGGAACGAAAACTC
ACGTTAAGGGATTTTGGTCATGAGATTATCAAAAAGGATCTTCACCTAGATCCTTTTGCGGCCGGCCGCA
AATCAATCTAAAGTATATATGAGTAAACTTGGTCTGACAGTTACCAATGCTTAATCAGTGAGGCACCTAT
CTCAGCGATCTGTCTATTTCGTTCATCCATAGTTGCCTGACTCCCCGTCGTGTAGATAACTACGATACGG
GAGGGCTTACCATCTGGCCCCAGTGCTGCAATGATACCGCGAGACCCACGCTCACCGGCTCCAGATTTAT
CAGCAATAAACCAGCCAGCCGGAAGGGCCGAGCGCAGAAGTGGTCCTGCAACTTTATCCGCCTCCATCCA
GTCTATTAATTGTTGCCGGGAAGCTAGAGTAAGTAGTTCGCCAGTTAATAGTTTGCGCAACGTTGTTGCC
ATTGCTACAGGCATCGTGGTGTCACGCTCGTCGTTTGGTATGGCTTCATTCAGCTCCGGTTCCCAACGAT
CAAGGCGAGTTACATGATCCCCCATGTTGTGCAAAAAAGCGGTTAGCTCCTTCGGTCCTCCGATCGTTGT
CAGAAGTAAGTTGGCCGCAGTGTTATCACTCATGGTTATGGCAGCACTGCATAATTCTCTTACTGTCATG
CCATCCGTAAGATGCTTTTCTGTGACTGGTGAGTACTCAACCAAGTCATTCTGAGAATAGTGTATGCGGC
GACCGAGTTGCTCTTGCCCGGCGTCAACACGGGATAATACCGCGCCACATAGCAGAACTTTAAAAGTGCT
CATCATTGGAAAACGTTCTTCGGGGCGAAAACTCTCAAGGATCTTACCGCTGTTGAGATCCAGTTCGATG
TAACCCACTCGTGCACCCAACTGATCTTCAGCATCTTTTACTTTCACCAGCGTTTCTGGGTGAGCAAAAA
CAGGAAGGCAAAATGCCGCAAAAAAGGGAATAAGGGCGACACGGAAATGTTGAATACTCATACTCTTCCT
TTTTCAATATTATTGAAGCATTTATCAGGGTTATTGTCTCATGAGCGGATACATATTTGAATGTATTTAG
AAAAATAAACAAATAGGGGTTCCGCGCACATTTCCCCGAAAAGTGCCACCTGACGTCTAAGAAACCATTA
TTATCATGACATTAACCTATAAAAATAGGCGTATCACGAGGCCCTTTCGTCTTCACTATAGGAGCTTGGC
CCATTGCATACGTTGTATCCATATCATAATATGTACATTTATATTGGCTCATGTCCAACATTACCGCCAT
GTT
